Addgene plasmid #63686: pET15b-ACP (from S. aureus)
Purpose: Inducible expression of Acyl Carrier Protein (ACP) from S. aureus
Depositing lab: Michael Johnson. Depositing organization: University of Illinois at Chicago.
Backbone
  Vector backbone: pET15b
  Backbone manufacturer: Novagen
  Vector type: Bacterial Expression
Growth in bacteria
  Bacterial resistance: Ampicillin, 100 μg/mL
  Growth temperature: 37°C
  Growth strain: DH5alpha
  Copy number: Low Copy
Gene/Insert
  Gene/Insert name: ACP (alt name: acyl carrier protein)
  Species: Staphylococcus aureus
  Mutation: codon optimized
  Promoter: T7
  Tag / fusion protein: His (N terminal on backbone)
  Cloning method: Restriction Enzyme; 5′ cloning site NdeI (not destroyed); 3′ cloning site XhoI (not destroyed)
  Sequencing primers: 5′ T7; 3′ T7 Terminal
Terms and licenses: Academic/Nonprofit Terms; Industry Terms: Not Available to Industry
How to cite: pET15b-ACP (from S. aureus) was a gift from Michael Johnson (Addgene plasmid # 63686 ; http://n2t.net/addgene:63686 ; RRID:Addgene_63686)
