[The description below was written by a language model from this plasmid's Addgene catalogue record.]
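Description:
pET15b-ACP (from S. aureus) is a bacterial expression plasmid built on the Novagen pET15b backbone for inducible production of the acyl carrier protein (ACP) of Staphylococcus aureus in E. coli. It is selected with ampicillin, is recorded as low copy, and is propagated in a cloning strain (DH5alpha) that lacks T7 RNA polymerase, so the insert stays silent during routine maintenance. No feature table accompanies the record, so details such as the origin of replication and repressor gene are not listed, although pET-series vectors generally carry a pBR322-type origin and a lacI gene.

The insert is a codon-optimized ACP coding sequence cloned between the NdeI and XhoI sites, both of which remain intact, so the gene can be excised or exchanged. Transcription is driven by the T7 promoter, so expression requires a host that supplies T7 RNA polymerase, typically a DE3 lysogen in which the polymerase is induced with IPTG. Cloning at NdeI places the ACP start codon in frame with the backbone-encoded N-terminal His tag, allowing the recombinant protein to be purified by immobilized metal affinity chromatography. In the standard pET15b design a thrombin cleavage site lies between the tag and the insert, though the record does not mention it.

ACP is the small carrier protein that shuttles growing acyl chains between the enzymes of bacterial type II fatty acid synthesis. The stated purpose is simply inducible expression of this protein. Purified material would suit biochemical or structural work on the S. aureus fatty acid synthesis pathway, but the record does not specify a downstream application.
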