>Addgene plasmid #63686 | pET15b-ACP (from S. aureus) | depositor partial sequence | sequence record 106179 | ACP-codon optimized
CATATGGAGAACTTCGACAAGGTAAAAGACATCATCGTCGACCGTCTGGGTGTTGACGCTGATAAAGTTA
CCGAGGACGCATCTTTTAAAGACGATCTGGGTGCTGACAGCCTGGATATTGCGGAACTGGTTATGGAACT
GGAAGATGAATTCGGCACTGAAATCCCGGATGAAGAAGCCGAGAAAATTAACACGGTGGGCGATGCGGTG
AAATTCATCAATTCCCTGGAAAAATAACTCGAG
