>Addgene plasmid #63686 | pET15b-ACP (from S. aureus) | addgene partial sequence | sequence record 109220 | T7 5'-TAATACGACTCACTATAGGG-3'
CTTTAAGAAGGAGATATACCATGGGCAGCAGCCATCATCATCATCATCACAGCAGCGGCCTGGTGCCGCG
CGGCAGCCATATGGAGAACTTCGACAAGGTAAAAGACATCATCGTCGACCGTCTGGGTGTTGACGCTGAT
AAAGTTACCGAGGACGCATCTTTTAAAGACGATCTGGGTGCTGACAGCCTGGATATTGCGGAACTGGTTA
TGGAACTGGAAGATGAATTCGGCACTGAAATCCCGGATGAAGAAGCCGAGAAAATTAACACGGTGGGCGA
TGCGGTGAAATTCATCAATTCCCTGGAAAAATAACTCGAGGATCCGGCTGCTAACAAAGCCCGAAAGGAA
GCTGAGTTGGCTGCTGCCACCGCTGAGCAATAACTAGCATAACCCCTTGGGGCCTCTAAACGGGTCTTGA
GGGGTTTTTTGCTGAAAGGAGGAACTATATCCGGATATCCCGCAAGAGGCCCGGCAGTACCGGCATAACC
AAGCCTATGCCTACAGCATCCAGGGTGACGGTGCCGAGGATGACGATGAGCGCATTGTTAGATTTCATAC
ACGGTGCCTGACTGCGTTAGCAATTTAACTGTGATAAACTACCGCATTAAAGCTTATCGATGATAAGCTG
TCAAACATGAGAATTCTTGAAGACGAAAGGGCCTCGTGATACGCCTATTTTTATAGGTTAATGTCATGAT
AATAATGGTTTCTTAGACGTCAGGTGGCACTTTTCGGGGAAATGTGCGCGGAACCCCTATTTGTTTATTT
TTCTAAATACATTCAAATATGTATCCGCTCATGAGACAATAACCCTGATAAATGCTTCATTAATATTGAA
A
