>Addgene plasmid #63686 | pET15b-ACP (from S. aureus) | addgene partial sequence | sequence record 109222 | T7term 5'-GCTAGTTATTGCTCAGCGG-3'
AGCCGGATCCTCGAGTTATTTTTCCAGGGAATTGATGAATTTCACCGCATCGCCCACCGTGTTAATTTTC
TCGGCTTCTTCATCCGGGATTTCAGTGCCGAATTCATCTTCCAGTTCCATAACCAGTTCCGCAATATCCA
GGCTGTCAGCACCCAGATCGTCTTTAAAAGATGCGTCCTCGGTAACTTTATCAGCGTCAACACCCAGACG
GTCGACGATGATGTCTTTTACCTTGTCGAAGTTCTCCATATGGCTGCCGCGCGGCACCAGGCCGCTGCTG
TGATGATGATGATGATGGCTGCTGCCCATGGTATATCTCCTTCTTAAAGTTAAACAAAATTATTTCTAGA
GGGGAATTGTTATCCGCTCACAATTCCCCTATAGTGAGTCGTATTAATTTCGCGGGATCGAGATCTCGAT
CCTCTACGCCGGACGCATCGTGGCCGGCATCACCGGCGCCACAGGTGCGGTTGCTGGCGCCTATATCGCC
GACATCACCGATGGGGAAGATCGGGCTCGCCACTTCGGGCTCATGAGCGCTTGTTTCGGCGTGGGTATGG
TGGCAGGCCCCGTGGCCGGGGGACTGTTGGGCGCCATCTCCTTGCATGCACCATTCCTTGCGGCGGCGGT
GCTCAACGGCCTCAACCTACTACTGGGCTGCTTCCTAATGCAGGAGTCGCATAAGGGAGAGCGTCGAGAT
CCCGGACACCATCGAATGGCGCAAAACCTTTCGCGGTATGGCATGATAGCGCCCGGAAGAGAGTCAATTC
AGGGTGGTGAATGTGAAACCAGTAACGTTATACGATGTCGCAGAGTATGCCGGTGTCTCTTATCAGACCG
